Addgene plasmid #220189: pSpyA-GFP
Purpose: sgRNA expression vector - pEM7 promoter with GFP in sgRNA site
Depositing lab: Larry Halverson. Depositing organization: Iowa State University. Publication: Optimized CRISPR Interference System for Investigating Pseudomonas alloputida Genes Involved in Rhizosphere Microbiome Assembly. Roghair Stroud MN, Vang DX, Halverson LJ. ACS Synth Biol. 2024 Aug 20. doi: 10.1021/acssynbio.4c00312. PubMed 39163848.
Backbone
  Vector backbone: pSpyA
  Vector type: Bacterial Expression, CRISPR
Growth in bacteria
  Bacterial resistance: Kanamycin, 50 μg/mL
  Growth temperature: 37°C
  Growth strain: DH5alpha
  Copy number: High Copy
Gene/Insert
  Gene/Insert name: pEM7 promoter with GFP in sgRNA site (alt names: msfGFP; GFP)
  gRNA/shRNA sequence: Unspecified
  Species: Synthetic
  Insert size (bp): 729
  Mutation: monomeric superfolder green fluorescent protein
  Promoter: pEM7
  Cloning method: Restriction Enzyme; 5′ cloning site Unknown (unknown if destroyed)
Terms and licenses: Academic/Nonprofit Terms; Industry Terms: Not Available to Industry
How to cite: pSpyA-GFP was a gift from Larry Halverson (Addgene plasmid # 220189 ; http://n2t.net/addgene:220189 ; RRID:Addgene_220189)
