[The description below was written by a language model from this plasmid's Addgene catalogue record and pLannotate feature annotations shown in this document.]
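Description:
pSpyA-GFP is a 4,045-nt bacterial sgRNA expression vector built on the pSpyA backbone and developed as part of a CRISPR interference system for Pseudomonas alloputida. It replicates from the broad-host-range pBBR1 oriV together with its cognate pBBR1 Rep protein, which allows maintenance in E. coli as well as in Pseudomonas and other Gram-negative hosts. An incP oriT permits conjugative mobilization into recipient strains when transfer functions are supplied in trans. Selection is by kanamycin through the aphA1 (nptI) aminoglycoside phosphotransferase gene, and the record lists the plasmid as high copy in DH5alpha.

The payload is a guide RNA cassette driven by the synthetic constitutive EM7 promoter. In place of a targeting spacer, the position immediately upstream of the Streptococcus pyogenes Cas9 gRNA scaffold is occupied by a monomeric superfolder GFP coding sequence, so no guide sequence is specified for this construct. The scaffold is followed by an rrnB T1 terminator, and a second, oppositely oriented rrnB T1 terminator lies upstream of the promoter. A lambda t0 terminator sits further downstream, and together these elements insulate the cassette from surrounding transcription. Small remnants of a pUC-type multiple cloning site and lacZα lie between the terminators.

The arrangement suggests that GFP serves as a placeholder in the sgRNA site, which would let fluorescence distinguish the parental plasmid from clones in which a spacer has replaced it, although the record does not spell out this workflow or the cloning sites used. No Cas9 or dCas9 gene is annotated on the plasmid, so the S. pyogenes-type effector needed for interference must be provided separately.
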