Features (pLannotate 1.2.2; 12 found; start..end, strand, type, name):
     56..142     -  terminator     rrnB T1 terminator: Escherichia coli rrnB; transcription terminator T1 from the E. coli rrnB gene
    160..207     +  promoter       EM7 promoter: synthetic bacterial promoter&nbsp
    293..1000    +  CDS            Superfolder GFP: Superfolder GFP is a basic (constitutively fluorescent) green fluorescent protein published in 2005, derived from Aequorea victoria. It is reported to be a very rapidly-maturing weak dimer.
   1012..1087    +  misc_RNA       gRNA scaffold: guide RNA scaffold for the Streptococcus pyogenes CRISPR/Cas9 system
   1089..1132    +  terminator     rrnB T1 terminator: Escherichia coli rrnB; transcription terminator T1 from the E. coli rrnB gene
   1138..1182    +  misc_feature   MCS (fragment): pUC18/19 multiple cloning site
   1190..1214    +  CDS            lacZα (fragment): LacZα fragment of β-galactosidase; lacZ fragment
   1225..1319    +  terminator     lambda t0 terminator: transcription terminator from phage lambda
   1451..2263    +  CDS            aphA1: KKA1_ECOLX - Also known as nptI. Protein inferred from homology: Swiss-Prot protein existence level 3. Resistance to kanamycin and structurally-related aminoglycosides, including amikacin. From Escherichia coli.
   2433..2541    +  oriT           oriT: incP origin of transfer
   2552..3214    -  CDS            pBBR1 Rep: replication protein for the broad-host-range plasmid pBBR1 from Bordetella bronchiseptica
   3215..3986    -  rep_origin     pBBR1 oriV: replication origin of the broad-host-range plasmid pBBR1 from Bordetella bronchiseptica; requires the pBBR1 Rep protein for replication
>Addgene plasmid #220189 | pSpyA-GFP | addgene full sequence | sequence record 436813 | Addgene NGS Result
GAAGCCCGGAGAGCAAGCCCGTAGGGGGGGCGCGCCCAGCTGTCTAGGGCGGCGGATTTGTCCTACTCAG
GAGAGCGTTCACCGACAAACAACAGATAAAACGAAAGGCCCAGTCTTTCGACTGAGCCTTTCGTTTTATT
TGATGCCTTTAATTAACTTGTTGACAATTAATCATCGGCATAGTATATCGGCATAGTATAATACGACACC
CTAGGCCGCGGCCGCGCGAATTCGAGCTCGGTCTCATCACTAGCTTATAGAAGGAGATATACATATGATC
ATGGGAATTCATAAAGGTGAAGAACTGTTCACCGGTGTTGTTCCGATCCTGGTTGAACTGGATGGTGATG
TTAACGGCCACAAATTCTCTGTTCGTGGTGAAGGTGAAGGTGATGCAACCAACGGTAAACTGACCCTGAA
ATTCATCTGCACTACCGGTAAACTGCCGGTTCCATGGCCGACTCTGGTGACTACCCTGACCTATGGTGTT
CAGTGTTTTTCTCGTTACCCGGATCACATGAAGCAGCATGATTTCTTCAAATCTGCAATGCCGGAAGGTT
ATGTACAGGAGCGCACCATTTCTTTCAAAGACGATGGCACCTACAAAACCCGTGCAGAGGTTAAATTTGA
AGGTGATACTCTGGTGAACCGTATTGAACTGAAAGGCATTGATTTCAAAGAGGACGGCAACATCCTGGGC
CACAAACTGGAATATAACTTCAACTCCCATAACGTTTACATCACCGCAGACAAACAGAAGAACGGTATCA
AAGCTAACTTCAAAATTCGCCATAACGTTGAAGACGGTAGCGTACAGCTGGCGGACCACTACCAGCAGAA
CACTCCGATCGGTGATGGTCCGGTTCTGCTGCCGGATAACCACTACCTGTCCACCCAGTCTAAACTGTCC
AAAGACCCGAACGAAAAGCGCGACCACATGGTGCTGCTGGAGTTCGTTACTGCAGCAGGTATCACGCACG
GCATGGATGAACTCTACAAATAAGGGTCTCTGTTTTAGAGCTAGAAATAGCAAGTTAAAATAAGGCTAGT
CCGTTATCAACTTGAAAAAGTGGCACCGAGTCGGTGCTATAAAACGAAAGGCCCAGTCTTTCGACTGAGC
CTTTCGTTTTATAACTAGGTACCCGGGGATCCTCTAGAGTCGACCTGCAGGCATGCAAGCTTGCGGCCGC
GTCGTGACTGGGAAAACCCTGGCGACTAGTCTTGGACTCCTGTTGATAGATCCAGTAATGACCTCAGAAC
TCCATCTGGATTTGTTCAGAACGCTCGGTTGCCGCCGGGCGTTTTTTATTGGTGAGAATCCAGGGGTCCC
CAATAATTACGATTTAAATTTGTGTCTCAAAATCTCTGATGTTACATTGCACAAGATAAAAATATATCAT
CATGAACAATAAAACTGTCTGCTTACATAAACAGTAATACAAGGGGTGTTATGAGCCATATTCAGCGTGA
AACGAGCTGTAGCCGTCCGCGTCTGAACAGCAACATGGATGCGGATCTGTATGGCTATAAATGGGCGCGT
GATAACGTGGGTCAGAGCGGCGCGACCATTTATCGTCTGTATGGCAAACCGGATGCGCCGGAACTGTTTC
TGAAACATGGCAAAGGCAGCGTGGCGAACGATGTGACCGATGAAATGGTGCGTCTGAACTGGCTGACCGA
ATTTATGCCGCTGCCGACCATTAAACATTTTATTCGCACCCCGGATGATGCGTGGCTGCTGACCACCGCG
ATTCCGGGCAAAACCGCGTTTCAGGTGCTGGAAGAATATCCGGATAGCGGCGAAAACATTGTGGATGCGC
TGGCCGTGTTTCTGCGTCGTCTGCATAGCATTCCGGTGTGCAACTGCCCGTTTAACAGCGATCGTGTGTT
TCGTCTGGCCCAGGCGCAGAGCCGTATGAACAACGGCCTGGTGGATGCGAGCGATTTTGATGATGAACGT
AACGGCTGGCCGGTGGAACAGGTGTGGAAAGAAATGCATAAACTGCTGCCGTTTAGCCCGGATAGCGTGG
TGACCCACGGCGATTTTAGCCTGGATAACCTGATTTTCGATGAAGGCAAACTGATTGGCTGCATTGATGT
GGGCCGTGTGGGCATTGCGGATCGTTATCAGGATCTGGCCATTCTGTGGAACTGCCTGGGCGAATTTAGC
CCGAGCCTGCAAAAACGTCTGTTTCAGAAATATGGCATTGATAATCCGGATATGAACAAACTGCAATTTC
ATCTGATGCTGGATGAATTTTTCTAATAATTAATTGGACCGCGGTCCGCGCGTTGTCCTTTTCCGCTGCA
TAACCCTGCTTCGGGGTCATTATAGCGATTTTTTCGGTATATCCATCCTTTTTCGCACGATATACAGGAT
TTTGCCAAAGGGTTCGTGTAGACTTTCCTTGGTGTATCCAACGGCGTCAGCCGGGCAGGATAGGTGAAGT
AGGCCCACCCGCGAGCGGGTGTTCCTTCTTCACTGTCCCTTATTCGCACCTGGCGGTGCTCAACGGGAAT
CCTGCTCTGCGAGGCTGGCCGTAGGCCGGCCCTACCGGCGCGGCAGCGTTACCCGTGTCGGCGGCTCCAA
CGGCTCGCCATCGTCCAGAAAACACGGCTCATCGGGCATCGGCAGGCGCTGCTGCCCGCGCCGTTCCCAT
TCCTCCGTTTCGGTCAAGGCTGGCAGGTCTGGTTCCATGCCCGGAATGCCGGGCTGGCTGGGCGGCTCCT
CGCCGGGGCCGGTCGGTAGTTGCTGCTCGCCCGGATACAGGGTCGGGATGCGGCGCAGGTCGCCATGCCC
CAACAGCGATTCGTCCTGGTCGTCGTGATCAACCACCACGGCGGCACTGAACACCGACAGGCGCAACTGG
TCGCGGGGCTGGCCCCACGCCACGCGGTCATTGACCACGTAGGCCGACACGGTGCCGGGGCCGTTGAGCT
TCACGACGGAGATCCAGCGCTCGGCCACCAAGTCCTTGACTGCGTATTGGACCGTCCGCAAAGAACGTCC
GATGAGCTTGGAAAGTGTCTTCTGGCTGACCACCACGGCGTTCTGGTGGCCCATCTGCGCCACGAGGTGA
TGCAGCAGCATTGCCGCCGTGGGTTTCCTCGCAATAAGCCCGGCCCACGCCTCATGCGCTTTGCGTTCCG
TTTGCACCCAGTGACCGGGCTTGTTCTTGGCTTGAATGCCGATTTCTCTGGACTGCGTGGCCATGCTTAT
CTCCATGCGGTAGGGGTGCCGCACGGTTGCGGCACCATGCGCAATCAGCTGCAACTTTTCGGCAGCGCGA
CAACAATTATGCGTTGCGTAAAAGTGGCAGTCAATTACAGATTTTCTTTAACCTACGCAATGAGCTATTG
CGGGGGGTGCCGCAATGAGCTGTTGCGTACCCCCCTTTTTTAAGTTGTTGATTTTTAAGTCTTTCGCATT
TCGCCCTATATCTAGTTCTTTGGTGCCCAAAGAAGGGCACCCCTGCGGGGTTCCCCCACGCCTTCGGCGC
GGCTCCCCCTCCGGCAAAAAGTGGCCCCTCCGGGGCTTGTTGATCGACTGCGCGGCCTTCGGCCTTGCCC
AAGGTGGCGCTGCCCCCTTGGAACCCCCGCACTCGCCGCCGTGAGGCTCGGGGGGCAGGCGGGCGGGCTT
CGCCCTTCGACTGCCCCCACTCGCATAGGCTTGGGTCGTTCCAGGCGCGTCAAGGCCAAGCCGCTGCGCG
GTCGCTGCGCGAGCCTTGACCCGCCTTCCACTTGGTGTCCAACCGGCAAGCGAAGCGCGCAGGCCGCAGG
CCGGAGGCTTTTCCCCAGAGAAAATTAAAAAAATTGATGGGGCAAGGCCGCAGGCCGCGCAGTTGGAGCC
GGTGGGTATGTGGTCGAAGGCTGGGTAGCCGGTGGGCAATCCCTGTGGTCAAGCTCGTGGGCAGGCGCAG
CCTGTCCATCAGCTTGTCCAGCAGGGTTGTCCACGGGCCGAGCGAAGCGAGCCAGCCGGTGGCCGCTCGC
GGCCATCGTCCACATATCCACGGGCTGGCAAGGGAGCGCAGCGACCGCGCAGGGC
